Addgene plasmid #168170: pTH41 [punc-17::YFP-BeCyclOp(A-2x)::SL2::mCherry]
Purpose: Expression of YFP-BeCyclOp(A-2x) in cholinergic motor neurons of C. elegans
Depositing lab: Alexander Gottschalk. Depositing organization: Goethe-Universitaet Frankfurt am Main. Publication: Optogenetic tools for manipulation of cyclic nucleotides functionally coupled to cyclic nucleotide-gated channels. Henss T, Nagpal J, Gao S, Scheib U, Pieragnolo A, Hirschhauser A, Schneider-Warme F, Hegemann P, Nagel G, Gottschalk A. Br J Pharmacol. 2021 Mar 18. doi: 10.1111/bph.15445. PubMed 33733470.
Backbone
  Vector backbone: RM#348p
  Backbone manufacturer: J. Rand
  Vector type: Worm Expression
Growth in bacteria
  Bacterial resistance: Ampicillin, 100 μg/mL
  Growth temperature: 37°C
  Growth strain: DH5alpha
  Copy number: High Copy
Gene/Insert
  Gene/Insert name: YFP-BeCyclOp(A-2x) (codon optimized for C. elegans) (alt name: YFP-BeRhAC)
  Species: Blastocladiella emersonii
  Mutation: E497K and C566D
  Tag / fusion protein: YFP (N terminal on insert)
  Cloning method: Restriction Enzyme; 5′ cloning site NheI (unknown if destroyed); 3′ cloning site KpnI (unknown if destroyed)
  Sequencing primers: 5′ CCCTCTGAGCCAATC; 3′ ACTTGTAAGCTTCTAGG
Terms and licenses: Academic/Nonprofit Terms; Industry Terms: Not Available to Industry
How to cite: pTH41 [punc-17::YFP-BeCyclOp(A-2x)::SL2::mCherry] was a gift from Alexander Gottschalk (Addgene plasmid # 168170 ; http://n2t.net/addgene:168170 ; RRID:Addgene_168170)
