[The description below was written by a language model from this plasmid's Addgene catalogue record and pLannotate feature annotations shown in this document.]
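Description:
pTH41 is a 9.9 kb worm expression plasmid built on the RM#348p backbone, which supplies the unc-17 promoter used to direct transgene expression in the cholinergic motor neurons of C. elegans. In bacteria it is maintained as a high-copy plasmid through a ColE1/pUC-type origin and selected with ampicillin via the β-lactamase gene and its own promoter. Short remnants of pBR322-derived bom and rop sequence are also detected in the backbone.

The payload is a bicistronic cassette. The first cistron encodes BeCyclOp, the rhodopsin-coupled cyclase from the fungus Blastocladiella emersonii, codon optimized for C. elegans and fused at its N terminus to YFP (annotated as Venus in the sequence). This "A-2x" variant carries the E497K and C566D substitutions, and its alternative name, BeRhAC, reflects its description as a rhodopsin adenylyl cyclase rather than the parental guanylyl cyclase. The insert was cloned between NheI and KpnI sites. Downstream, an SL2 trans-splicing element, named in the construct title but not annotated in the feature table, allows a separate mCherry coding sequence to be expressed from the same operon-like transcript, giving a red marker of expressing cells independent of the fusion protein.

The automated annotation does not label the unc-17 promoter or the cyclase coding region. The brief mEGFP fragment hits within the insert probably correspond to the synthetic introns common in worm-optimized genes, and the small GAL4, aex-5 and tbb-2 matches appear incidental. The plasmid belongs to a set of optogenetic tools for light-driven manipulation of cyclic nucleotide levels, designed for functional coupling to cyclic nucleotide-gated channels.
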