Features (pLannotate 1.2.2; 12 found; start..end, strand, type, name):
   3061..3082    +  terminator     tbb-2 terminator (fragment): tbb-2; transcription terminator for the C. elegans tubulin beta-2 gene
   3213..3929    +  CDS            Venus: Venus is a basic (constitutively fluorescent) yellow fluorescent protein published in 2002, derived from Aequorea victoria. It is reported to be a rapidly-maturing weak dimer with moderate acid sensitivity.
   4817..4872    +  CDS            mEGFP (fragment): monomeric enhanced GFP, optimized with synthetic introns for expression in C. elegans
   5233..5249    +  CDS            GAL4 DNA binding domain (fragment): DNA binding domain of the GAL4 transcriptional activator; Saccharomyces cerevisiae GAL4 (truncated)
   5447..5501    +  CDS            mEGFP (fragment): monomeric enhanced GFP, optimized with synthetic introns for expression in C. elegans
   6235..6942    +  CDS            mCherry: mCherry is a basic (constitutively fluorescent) red fluorescent protein published in 2004, derived from Discosoma sp.. It is reported to be a very rapidly-maturing monomer with low acid sensitivity.
   7552..7704    +  CDS            aex-5 (fragment): AEX5_CAEEL - Also known as kpc-3 From Caenorhabditis elegans.
   7832..7867    +  CDS            rop (fragment): Rop protein, which maintains plasmids at low copy number; rop
   7969..8068    +  misc_feature   bom (fragment): basis of mobility region from pBR322
   8170..8274    +  promoter       AmpR promoter: bla
   8275..9135    +  CDS            AmpR: β-lactamase; bla; confers resistance to ampicillin, carbenicillin, and related antibiotics
   9306..9894    +  rep_origin     ori: high-copy-number ColE1/pMB1/pBR322/pUC origin of replication
>Addgene plasmid #168170 | pTH41 [punc-17::YFP-BeCyclOp(A-2x)::SL2::mCherry] | addgene full sequence | sequence record 332387 | Addgene NGS Result
TTTTGCTGGCCTTTTGCTCACATGGGATTACACCAATCATTTCTCCCCTCCGAAATGTGTAGTCGTCATG
ACAAAGTGGTGACACTGGATTACGGTAGGCTCCGCCCACTTCTTGGAAAAGTGACGTGGGCTCGGTGAGC
CCTAAAGCTTTTGGTTTTCACAATTTTCTGGTTTTTGGGATTTTTGCGGGAATTTTGAGAGGAGAAAGTT
GGGAGAGAAGATATTGGAATGGTCCCCGGGGAGCTGTACATTTATACATCTAGACTGAAGCTGGGGTATT
GCAAAAAGAGAAAAGCCTATCACTTTCTTTCCATCCTGCATACTTGCCAAAAAGTTTTGGCTGAGCTTAT
TTTTAAAATTGGAATTTTTTGGAATTTTCAGAAAAGAAAAAGTTTTTTCTTTTTTTTTAATTTAAAAAAT
TTTTGCTATTTATTGCATGGTACTACAGAAAAACTTGAATGAAATAAAAAATTTGGAAAATTCAAGAAAA
CTTTTTTTTTCATAGTTTATTTATTCGAGTTTTAATGTGGCTTTTATTTTGTTCGGTTTTTGTTTTAAAA
AGATTTTATACAAAATTTCAAGAATTTACAATTTTTCCGTTGTAAAAAATCCAAAAAAAAATCCAAAAAA
ATAGTTCAGACCTTTTTTTAAATTTTAAATTTAAAAATTCAATACCAAAAAATTAAAAAAAATTAGTTTT
TCCGAGAATAAAGGAAAAATGTTGAAAAAATATTATATATAAAATTTCCAGAAAATGTGAAAACTCCAAA
AAACTGCAGACTTTTCCCCAAACTAGCTATTTTTTGAATTCATTACCTTTAAAGGTGGAGTACCGAAATT
TAAGACTTTGCTTTTTTAGACCCAAAATGGTCCAAAACTACCAAATTTCGTAATGAGACGTTCTGAAAAT
TTTTCAAAAAAATGTTATGGGAGCTCAAAGTTTTTGAAAAAATGGTATATTTTTAGCTAATTTTAACCAC
TTCTTGGCGTCGCAGCGGTTGGAACTCAATTTTAATTAAATTATCATCCTTCAATGTCCTTCAATCTTTG
CAATTTCAATCGACCATACGCGTTCAGAGCATTTTTTTTTTTCGTTTTTCCTCCCGTCCAGCACATATTT
AAATATTCTCTCTCCCCCTCCCCTGGTTCCTAAAAACTTGGGAAAGGGGAATTTCGAAGGAGGTGGAAGC
TTCTTCTTCTCCCCGAGCACACACACACATCCTCTCTTCAAAATCTTTAAGAAATAGTGCGTGTGAATGA
CTAGACGCTGAAGCTAACTTGGTTTCCGCGAACAATCCCAATCAGTGCCTGTGCCGAGGCTTCGGAGAAG
AAGAGATTGACGTCGTCTTTTTCTTTTTTTGTGAAACAGAATAAAAAAGAATACGAAATGGACTTTTTCA
CACATTTTCGTTACTTTTCCAGAAAAAAACGAAGCTCTAGCCATGGAAGTTTGAATTGAAAACCTAAACC
CCGATGTGTATTCATTTGAGCTTAAGCCTAAGCCTAATTCTACGCCTAAGCATAAGCCTAAGCCTATGTT
CAAGCCTAAGCCAAATTGTAGAACGTTACCAAAAGATCAAACCTATTTTTCCTACAGAAAAGGTCTAATG
ATAACTGTTAAGCGAGAGACAAGGAGAGATATATATCAAAAACTAGCCCAAACTGTGATTAACATCTATT
AACTGACCTCAAAAAAAAAAATAGTAGAGATTAAATACTGCTCAAAAAGTTTCTTGGAAAAGTAAATTGT
TAGGTTTCTGGGGCCTGTAAAACTGGACCGAGTTTTGAAGAATTTTTTTAACTTTTCAAAGTTTGGCGTC
ACTGAAAGCTTTATATTGTACATGTTCCACCAATTTTCTTTTGTATCCGTTTTTTCTGTCTCAAAACGGA
GCTCGAGCCCATGACGTGTGGATACCGTGAGAATCCGCCCAATTCCTTCACATCGATCTCATATTTCTTT
CCCAGTTTATATTGAATTCCCGTTGAATTGCGGCTTTGCAGGGGAGAAGATGTGCGTCTTTATATTTTTT
TTTCTATCCTTACCCGCCGTGAATCCGGCTCGAATTGAGCCAATTTTTATGAATAGTAGAGCTAATTGAC
TTCGTCTCCCTAGAATTGATGAGGTAAAGCTCGTGGGGAGATATGGAGATTTTTCGATTTTTTTTCCAGT
AATTTTCAGTTCAAAATTTGAGCTTTTGAGCAGGAGTTTTGAGATTTGTGCCAAAATTTCCTATTATTTT
TTCAAATATTTTTGCTTTTGTAAAAAAGGTGTAGTAGAAGTTTTGTAGTGCCACTATTTTTTTTTGAAAA
TTATGTTTTGGCGGAAAGTTCTTTAAAAAAGTTAATCAAAATTTTTGGCGCTTTAGTCAAATTAATTTTC
TGGCAAAAATATTAGTAATTTTGGCGTGAGTTCAATTTTCCCATTCTTAAAATTTCACACAATTAAGAAT
TTTAAGATTTGGGTTTTTTTTTCAACAAAAAATCAAATATTTACATGAAAATTCGGCGGGAAATAAAAAA
AAATATTCCGATTCAATGTGTGAATAACTTTTTGCGGGGAATTCAAATTTGCATTATTTAAACTTTTTTT
AAGCTCGAAAAATTGAAATTCTTAAATAAATAAATAAAATTTTCCTCGAATTTTGAATGTTTCGATTTTT
TAGCGTTATTTTTTCAAAATTTCCACTAAAACTCTAGTTCTAAAGTTCTAAAACTTTAAAAACTTCCTAA
TGTTGTGGTCTTGTGTTTTTTTGGCAGCGATTTCCAAATTTCTGAAATTCCAACAAAAAAACCACTACGT
CAGTTTGCATATCCAACCCCCCCCCCCCCCCCCTCTGAGCCAATCAATCATGTGCATTTTGAATTGGCGC
CAAGGCAATCTTCGTAAAAAATAACAATAGAGTCATCCCTCAGAACAGAAAAGAAACCCGCCCGGGGGCT
CAAATACACATGTCATTTTTCTTTTTTCGCCTGATTTTTAGCCTAAATTAGTGTTTAGCAATTTTTTAAG
GTAACTCGGTGGAGTCATTTGAACTTTTTAAACTAAAATTTCAGAAAAAATTCTTTTTTTTTGTCAAAAA
ATAATTTTCCCGCCGGAATTTTTCAAAAAAATAATTTTTATTTTATTTTTCAAGTTCCTTGTTTCCTCTT
TATTTTTTTATTTTGCCCCCAAAAGTTTTACACTAAAATATTTAATTTTCAGCTCGGCTAGCATGGTGAG
CAAGGGCGAGGAGCTGTTCACCGGGGTGGTGCCCATCCTGGTCGAGCTGGACGGCGACGTAAACGGCCAC
AAGTTCAGCGTGTCCGGCGAGGGCGAGGGCGATGCCACCTACGGCAAGCTGACCCTGAAGCTGATCTGCA
CCACCGGCAAGCTGCCCGTGCCCTGGCCCACCCTCGTGACCACCCTGGGCTACGGCCTGCAGTGCTTCGC
CCGCTACCCCGACCACATGAAGCAGCACGACTTCTTCAAGTCCGCCATGCCCGAAGGCTACGTCCAGGAG
CGCACCATCTTCTTCAAGGACGACGGCAACTACAAGACCCGCGCCGAGGTGAAGTTCGAGGGCGACACCC
TGGTGAACCGCATCGAGCTGAAGGGCATCGACTTCAAGGAGGACGGCAACATCCTGGGGCACAAGCTGGA
GTACAACTACAACAGCCACAACGTCTATATCACCGCCGACAAGCAGAAGAACGGCATCAAGGCCAACTTC
AAGATCCGCCACAACATCGAGGACGGCGGCGTGCAGCTCGCCGACCACTACCAGCAGAACACCCCCATCG
GCGACGGCCCCGTGCTGCTGCCCGACAACCACTACCTGAGCTACCAGTCCGCCCTGAGCAAAGACCCCAA
CGAGAAGCGCGATCACATGGTCCTGCTGGAGTTCGTGACCGCCGCCGGGATCACTCTCGGCATGGACGAG
CTGTACAAGGGATCAATGAAGGACAAGGACAACAACCTCCGTGGAGCCTGCTCCTCCTGCAACTGCCCAG
AGTACTGCTTCTCCCCAACCTCCACCCTCTGCGACGACTGCAAGTGCTCCGTCACCAAGCACCCAATCGT
CGAGCAACCACTCTCCCGTAACGGATCCTTCCGTTCCTCCGGAGCCTCCCTCCTCCCATCCCCATCCTCC
CCAAACGTCAAGATCACCTCCACCGTCGGACTCCGTTCCCGTAAGTCCGAGTCCCAAGCCAACGTCCGTG
GATCCATGATCTCCAACTCCAACTCCGGATCCCGTTCCAACAACTCCGGAGGAGCCGGAGGAGGATCCGG
AGGATCCTCCTCCTCCAAGGTAAGTTTAAACATATATATACTAACTAACCCTGATTATTTAAATTTTCAG
GGAGGATCCGCCCTCGCCAACTACCAATCCGCCATGTCCGAGCTCTGGTCCTGGAACATGATGCTCTCCA
CCCCATCCCTCAAGTTCCTCACCGTCCAATTCACCACCTGGATCGTCCTCACCACCGTCGGAGCCATCTA
CACCCTCTTCTTCCACGAGCGCCAAGCCTACAACCGTGGATGGGCCGACATCTGGTACGGATACGGAGCC
TTCGGATTCGGACTCGGACTCTCCTTCGCCTACATGGGATTCACCGGAGCCCGTAACCCAGAGAAGAAGG
CCCTCTCCCTCTGCCTCCTCGGAGTCAACTTCATCTCCTTCATGTCCTACATCATCATCATGCTCCGTCT
CACCCCAACCATCGAGGGAACCATGGCCAACCCAGTCGAGCCAGCCCGTTACCTCGAGTGGATCGCCACC
TGCCCAGTCCTTATCCTCCTCATCTCCGAGATCACCCAATACCCACACGACCCATACAAGGTAAGTTTAA
ACAGTTCGGTACTAACTAACCATACATATTTAAATTTTCAGGTCATCGTCAACGACTACGCCCTCTGCCT
CGCCGGATTCGTCGGAGCCATCTCCGCCCAACAACCATGGGGAGACCTCGCCCACTTCGTCTCCTGCCTC
TGCTTCTCCTACGTCGTCTACTCCCTCTGGTCCTGCTTCACCGGAGCCATCGACGGAGAGACCCAATGCA
ACGTCGAGAAGTCCGGACTCCGTTGGATCCGTTTCTCCACCATCACCACCTGGTCCCTCTTCCCAATCAC
CTGGTTCTCCTACACCTCCGGACTCATCTCCTTCACCGTCGCCGAGGCCGGATTCTCCATGATCGACATC
GGAGCCAAGGTCTTCCTCACCCTCGTCCTCGTCAACTCCACCGTCGAGCAAGCCCAAAACCAAAAGGTCG
ACGCCATCACCGCCATCGCCGAGGAGCTCGAGAACCAAATCAACAACTGCGACGCCATCCTCCAAAAGAT
GATGCCAGAGGGAGTCCTCGAGCAACTCAAGAACGGACAAGCCACCGAGGCCAAGGAGTACGAGTCCGTC
ACCGTCTTCTTCTCCGACATCACCAACTTCACCGTCATCTCCTCCCGTACCTCCACCAAGGTAAGTTTAA
ACATGATTTTACTAACTAACTAATCTGATTTAAATTTTCAGGACATGATGGCCACCCTCAACAAGCTCTG
GCTCGAGTACGACGCCATCGCCAAGCGTTGGGGAGTCTACAAGGTCAAAACCATCGGAGACGCCTACCTC
GGAGTCACCGGAGCCCCAGACGTCGTCCCAGACCACGCCGAGCGTGCCTGCAACTTCGCCGTCGACATCA
TCGAGATGATCAAGTCCTTCAAGACCATCACCGGAGAGTCCATCAACATCCGTATCGGACTCAACTCCGG
ACCAGTCACCGCCGGAGTCCTCGGAGACCTCAACCCACACTGGGACCTCGTCGGAGACACCGTCAACACC
GCCTCCCGTATGGAGTCCACCTCCAAGGCCGGACACATCCACATCTCCGAGTCCACCTACCACTTCATCA
AGTCCAAGTTCGTCACCCAACCACTCGACGTCATGGAGGTCAAGGGAAAGGGAAAGATGCAAACCTACTG
GGTCCTCGGACGTAAGTAAGGTACCGCTGTCTCATCCTACTTTCACCTAGTTAACTGCTTGTCTTAAAAT
CTATGCTTCTCTTTAGTATCTAAAATTTTCCTAGAAGCTTACAAGTATATAAATGGTCTCTTCTCAATAA
AGGTTGTATATTTATTCATCTTATTGAATCTGCCATTTCCTCGTTTTTGCGAGTTTATATACCTTCCAAT
TTTCTTTCTATTGTATTTTCAACTTCTAATTTTAATTCAGGGAAACTGCTGTACCGGTAGAAAAAATGCT
CGAGATGGTGAGCAAGGGCGAGGAGGATAACATGGCCATCATCAAGGAGTTCATGCGCTTCAAGGTGCAC
ATGGAGGGCTCCGTGAACGGCCACGAGTTCGAGATCGAGGGCGAGGGCGAGGGCCGCCCCTACGAGGGCA
CCCAGACCGCCAAGCTGAAGGTGACCAAGGGTGGCCCCCTGCCCTTCGCCTGGGACATCCTGTCCCCTCA
GTTCATGTACGGCTCCAAGGCCTACGTGAAGCACCCCGCCGACATCCCCGACTACTTGAAGCTGTCCTTC
CCCGAGGGCTTCAAGTGGGAGCGCGTGATGAACTTCGAGGACGGCGGCGTGGTGACCGTGACCCAGGACT
CCTCCCTGCAGGACGGCGAGTTCATCTACAAGGTGAAGCTGCGCGGCACCAACTTCCCCTCCGACGGCCC
CGTAATGCAGAAGAAGACCATGGGCTGGGAGGCCTCCTCCGAGCGGATGTACCCCGAGGACGGCGCCCTG
AAGGGCGAGATCAAGCAGAGGCTGAAGCTGAAGGACGGCGGCCACTACGACGCTGAGGTCAAGACCACCT
ACAAGGCCAAGAAGCCCGTGCAGCTGCCCGGCGCCTACAACGTCAACATCAAGTTGGACATCACCTCCCA
CAACGAGGACTACACCATCGTGGAACAGTACGAACGCGCCGAGGGCCGCCACTCCACCGGCGGCATGGAC
GAGCTGTACAAGTAAGAATTCCAACTGAGCGCCGGTCGCTACCATTACCAACTTGTCTGGTGTCAAAAAT
AATAGGGGCCGCTGTCATCAGAGTAAGTTTAAACTGAGTTCTACTAACTAACGAGTAATATTTAAATTTT
CAGCATCTCGCGCCCGTGCCTCTGACTTCTAAGTCCAATTACTCTTCAACATCCCTACATGCTCTTTCTC
CCTGTGCTCCCACCCCCTATTTTTGTTATTATCAAAAAACTTCTCTTAATTTCTTTGTTTTTTAGCTTCT
TTTAAGTCACCTCTAACAATGAAATTGTGTAGATTCAAAAATAGAATTAATTCGTAATAAAAAGTCGAAA
AAAATTGTGCTCCCTCCCCCCATTAATAATAATTCTATCCCAAAATCTACACAATGTTCTGTGTACACTT
CTTATGTTTTTTACTTCTGATAAATTTTTTTGAAACATCATAGAAAAAACCGCACACAAAATACCTTATC
ATATGTTACGTTTCAGTTTATGACCGCAATTTTTATTTCTTCGCACGTCTGGGCCTCTCATGACGTCAAA
TCATGCTCATCGTGAAAAAGTTTTGGAGTATTTTTGGAATTTTTCAATCAAGTGAAAGTTTATGAAATTA
ATTTTCCTGCTTTTGCTTTTTGGGGTTTCCCCTATTGTTTGTCAAGATTTCGAGGACGGCGTTTTTCTTG
CTAAAATCACAAGTATTGATGAGCACGATGCAAGAAAGATCGGAAGAAGGTTTGGGTTTGAGGCTCAGTG
GAAGGTGAGTAGAAGTTGATAATTTGAAAGTGGAGTAGTGTCTATGGGGTTTTTGCCTTAAATGACAGAA
TACATTCCCAATATACCAAACATAACTGTTTCCTACTAGTCGGCCGTACGGGCCCTTTCGTCTCGCGCGT
TTCGGTGATGACGGTGAAAACCTCTGACACATGCAGCTCCCGGAGACGGTCACAGCTTGTCTGTAAGCGG
ATGCCGGGAGCAGACAAGCCCGTCAGGGCGCGTCAGCGGGTGTTGGCGGGTGTCGGGGCTGGCTTAACTA
TGCGGCATCAGAGCAGATTGTACTGAGAGTGCACCATATGCGGTGTGAAATACCGCACAGATGCGTAAGG
AGAAAATACCGCATCAGGCGGCCTTAATTAAGGGCCTCGTGATACGCCTATTTTTATAGGTTAATGTCAT
GATAATAATGGTTTCTTAGACGTCAGGTGGCACTTTTCGGGGAAATGTGCGCGGAACCCCTATTTGTTTA
TTTTTCTAAATACATTCAAATATGTATCCGCTCATGAGACAATAACCCTGATAAATGCTTCAATAATATT
GAAAAAGGAAGAGTATGAGTATTCAACATTTCCGTGTCGCCCTTATTCCCTTTTTTGCGGCATTTTGCCT
TCCTGTTTTTGCTCACCCAGAAACGCTGGTGAAAGTAAAAGATGCTGAAGATCAGTTGGGTGCACGAGTG
GGTTACATCGAACTGGATCTCAACAGCGGTAAGATCCTTGAGAGTTTTCGCCCCGAAGAACGTTTTCCAA
TGATGAGCACTTTTAAAGTTCTGCTATGTGGCGCGGTATTATCCCGTATTGACGCCGGGCAAGAGCAACT
CGGTCGCCGCATACACTATTCTCAGAATGACTTGGTTGAGTACTCACCAGTCACAGAAAAGCATCTTACG
GATGGCATGACAGTAAGAGAATTATGCAGTGCTGCCATAACCATGAGTGATAACACTGCGGCCAACTTAC
TTCTGACAACGATCGGAGGACCGAAGGAGCTAACCGCTTTTTTGCACAACATGGGGGATCATGTAACTCG
CCTTGATCGTTGGGAACCGGAGCTGAATGAAGCCATACCAAACGACGAGCGTGACACCACGATGCCTGTA
GCAATGGCAACAACGTTGCGCAAACTATTAACTGGCGAACTACTTACTCTAGCTTCCCGGCAACAATTAA
TAGACTGGATGGAGGCGGATAAAGTTGCAGGACCACTTCTGCGCTCGGCCCTTCCGGCTGGCTGGTTTAT
TGCTGATAAATCTGGAGCCGGTGAGCGTGGGTCTCGCGGTATCATTGCAGCACTGGGGCCAGATGGTAAG
CCCTCCCGTATCGTAGTTATCTACACGACGGGGAGTCAGGCAACTATGGATGAACGAAATAGACAGATCG
CTGAGATAGGTGCCTCACTGATTAAGCATTGGTAACTGTCAGACCAAGTTTACTCATATATACTTTAGAT
TGATTTAAAACTTCATTTTTAATTTAAAAGGATCTAGGTGAAGATCCTTTTTGATAATCTCATGACCAAA
ATCCCTTAACGTGAGTTTTCGTTCCACTGAGCGTCAGACCCCGTAGAAAAGATCAAAGGATCTTCTTGAG
ATCCTTTTTTTCTGCGCGTAATCTGCTGCTTGCAAACAAAAAAACCACCGCTACCAGCGGTGGTTTGTTT
GCCGGATCAAGAGCTACCAACTCTTTTTCCGAAGGTAACTGGCTTCAGCAGAGCGCAGATACCAAATACT
GTTCTTCTAGTGTAGCCGTAGTTAGGCCACCACTTCAAGAACTCTGTAGCACCGCCTACATACCTCGCTC
TGCTAATCCTGTTACCAGTGGCTGCTGCCAGTGGCGATAAGTCGTGTCTTACCGGGTTGGACTCAAGACG
ATAGTTACCGGATAAGGCGCAGCGGTCGGGCTGAACGGGGGGTTCGTGCACACAGCCCAGCTTGGAGCGA
ACGACCTACACCGAACTGAGATACCTACAGCGTGAGCTATGAGAAAGCGCCACGCTTCCCGAAGGGAGAA
AGGCGGACAGGTATCCGGTAAGCGGCAGGGTCGGAACAGGAGAGCGCACGAGGGAGCTTCCAGGGGGAAA
CGCCTGGTATCTTTATAGTCCTGTCGGGTTTCGCCACCTCTGACTTGAGCGTCGATTTTTGTGATGCTCG
TCAGGGGGGCGGAGCCTATGGAAAAACGCCAGCAACGCGGCCTTTTTACGGTTCCTGGCC
